Addgene plasmid #47848: pFAB804
Purpose: BIOFAB reporter plasmid for measuring T3 early termination efficiency
Depositing lab: Drew Endy. Depositing organization: Stanford University. Publication: Precise and reliable gene expression via standard transcription and translation initiation elements. Mutalik VK, Guimaraes JC, Cambray G, Lam C, Christoffersen MJ, Mai QA, Tran AB, Paull M, Keasling JD, Arkin AP, Endy D. Nat Methods. 2013 Apr;10(4):354-60. doi: 10.1038/nmeth.2404. Epub 2013 Mar 10. PubMed 23474465.
Backbone
  Vector backbone: pFAB765
  Backbone size w/o insert (bp): 3967
  Vector type: Bacterial Expression, Synthetic Biology
Growth in bacteria
  Bacterial resistance: Kanamycin, 50 μg/mL
  Growth temperature: 37°C
  Growth strain: DH10B
  Copy number: High Copy
Gene/Insert
  Gene/Insert name: T3 early terminator
  Species: Synthetic
  Promoter: pLTetO3
  Cloning method: Restriction Enzyme; 5′ cloning site BsaI (destroyed during cloning); 3′ cloning site BsaI (destroyed during cloning)
  Sequencing primers: 5′ Neo-R; 3′ p15A-R
Terms and licenses: Academic/Nonprofit Terms; Industry Terms: Not Available to Industry
Depositor comments: Terminator efficiency measured at 94%. Terminator inserted between RFP and GFP and flanked by Rnase III sites. RNase sites have sequences GTGATAGACTCAAGGTCGCTCCTAGCGAGTGGCCTTTATGATTATCAC and AGAGGGACAAACTCAAGGTCATTCGCAAGAGTGGCCTTTATGATTGACCTTCT, respectively. Terminator can be amplified by PCR with or without these sites, as desired.
How to cite: pFAB804 was a gift from Drew Endy (Addgene plasmid # 47848 ; http://n2t.net/addgene:47848 ; RRID:Addgene_47848)
