[The description below was written by a language model from this plasmid's Addgene catalogue record and the feature table of its GenBank file.]
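Description:
pFAB804 is a bacterial expression and synthetic-biology reporter plasmid from the BIOFAB collection, built on the pFAB765 backbone (recorded as 3967 bp without insert) and designed to measure how efficiently the T3 early terminator stops transcription. It is propagated in E. coli (DH10B) under kanamycin selection and is catalogued as high copy. The origin of replication is not stated outright, although the listed sequencing primers (Neo-R and p15A-R) hint at a neomycin/kanamycin resistance gene and a p15A-type origin.

The synthetic T3 early terminator was inserted by BsaI cloning, with both sites destroyed in the process, between an upstream RFP and a downstream GFP. Both reporters are transcribed from a single tetracycline-responsive promoter, named pLTetO3 in the catalogue. Transcripts that stop at the terminator encode only RFP, while read-through transcripts also carry GFP, so GFP output relative to RFP reports termination strength; the depositor records an efficiency of 94% for this element. RNase III cleavage sites flank the terminator, an arrangement generally used to separate the two reporter messages after transcription so that the inserted sequence has less influence on their stability or translation. The depositor notes that the terminator can be PCR-amplified with or without these sites for reuse elsewhere.

The available annotated sequence covers only 1016 bp of the plasmid. It shows a PLtetO-1-type promoter (a modified phage lambda PL promoter carrying two TetR-binding tet operators) followed by a strong bacterial ribosome binding site. The reporters, terminator, resistance marker and origin are not annotated in this partial record.
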