LOCUS       Exported 1016 bp ds-DNA linear SYN 31-MAY-2021
DEFINITION  BIOFAB reporter plasmid for measuring T3 early termination
            efficiency.
ACCESSION   .
VERSION     .
KEYWORDS    pFAB804
SOURCE      synthetic DNA construct
  ORGANISM  synthetic DNA construct
REFERENCE   1 (bases 1 to 1016)
  AUTHORS   Mutalik VK, Guimaraes JC, Cambray G, Lam C, Christoffersen MJ, Mai
            QA, Tran AB, Paull M, Keasling JD, Arkin AP, Endy D
  TITLE     Precise and reliable gene expression via standard transcription and
            translation initiation elements.
  JOURNAL   Nat Methods. 2013 Apr;10(4):354-60. doi: 10.1038/nmeth.2404. Epub
            2013 Mar 10.
  PUBMED    23474465
REFERENCE   2 (bases 1 to 1016)
  AUTHORS   .
  TITLE     Direct Submission
  JOURNAL   Exported May 31, 2021 from SnapGene Server 1.1.58
            http://www.snapgene.com
FEATURES             Location/Qualifiers
     source          1..1016
                     /organism="synthetic DNA construct"
                     /mol_type="other DNA"
     promoter        375..448
                     /label=PLtetO-1 promoter
                     /note="modified phage lambda PL promoter with tet operator
                     sites (Lutz and Bujard, 1997)"
     protein_bind    375..393
                     /gene="tetO"
                     /label=tet operator
                     /bound_moiety="tetracycline repressor TetR"
                     /note="bacterial operator O2 for the tetR and tetA genes"
     protein_bind    400..418
                     /gene="tetO"
                     /label=tet operator
                     /bound_moiety="tetracycline repressor TetR"
                     /note="bacterial operator O2 for the tetR and tetA genes"
     RBS             462..473
                     /note="strong bacterial ribosome binding site (Elowitz and
                     Leibler, 2000)"
ORIGIN
        1 ctgcgtgcaa tccatcttgt tcaatcatgc gaaacgatcc tcatcctgtc tcttgatcag
       61 atcatgatcc cctgcgccat cagatccttg gcggcaagaa agccatccag tttactttgc
      121 agggcttccc aaccttacca gagggcgccc cagctggcaa ttccgacgtc tagggataac
      181 agggtaatta cggccccaga attcaaaaga tcttaagtaa gtaagagtat acgtatatcg
      241 gctaaaacgt attaaggcgc ttcggcgcct ttttttatgg gggtattttc atcccaatcc
      301 acacgtccaa cgcacagcaa acaccacgtc gaccctatca gctgcgtgct ttctatgagt
      361 cgttgctgca tatctcccta tcagtgatag agattgacat ccctatcagt gatagagata
      421 ctgagcacat cagcaggacg cactgacctt tggaattcat taaagaggag aaaggtacca
      481 tggcgagtag cgaagacgtt atcaaagagt tcatgcgttt caaagttcgt atggaaggtt
      541 ccgttaacgg tcacgagttc gaaatcgaag gtgaaggtga aggtcgtccg tacgaaggta
      601 cccagaccgc taaactgaaa gttaccaaag gtggtccgct gccgttcgct tgggacatcc
      661 tgtccccgca gttccagtac ggttccaaag cttacgttaa acacccggct gacatcccgg
      721 actacctgaa actgtccttc ccggaaggtt tcaaatggga acgtgttatg aacttcgaag
      781 acggtggtgt tgttaccgtt acccaggact cctccctgca agacggtgag ttcatctaca
      841 aagttaaact gcgtggtacc aacttcccgt ccgacggtcc ggttatgcag aaaaaaacca
      901 tgggttggga agcttccacc gaacgtatgt acccggaaga cggtgctctg aaaggtgaaa
      961 tcaaaatgcg tctgaaactg aaagacggtg gtcactacga cgctgaagtt aaaacc
//
