>Addgene plasmid #47848 | pFAB804 | addgene partial sequence | sequence record 69754 | GFP_R
TCTCCTTTGCTCATGGTACCTTTCTCCTCTTTAATGAATTGATTAACCGGAAGAAGGTCAATCATAAAGG
CCACTCTTGCGAATGACCTTGAGTTTGTCCCTCTATAGTGAGTCCGCCTCTCCTGTTAGTGAGGGTTAAT
GCCCGGAACGAAGAAAGGCCCACCCGTGAAGGTGAGCCAGTGAGTTGGTTACATTTTCTCTTGAGGGTAT
CACATAAGTAAAGTGATAATCATAAAGGCCACTCGCTAGGAGCGACCTTGAGTCTATCACTCAGCAGATT
ATTAAGCACCGGTGGAGTGACGACCTTCAGCACGTTCGTACTGTTCAACGATGGTGTAGTCTTCGTTGTG
GGAGGTGATGTCCAGTTTGATGTCGGTTTTGTAAGCACCCGGCAGCTGAACCGGTTTTTTAGCCATGTAG
GTGGTTTTAACTTCAGCGTCGTAGTGACCACCGTCTTTCAGTTTCAGACGCATTTTGATTTCACCTTTCA
GAGCACCGTCTTCCGGGTACATACGTTCGGTGGAAGCTTCCCAACCCATGGTTTTTTTCTGCATAACCGG
ACCGTCGGACGGGAAGTTGGTACCACGCAGTTTAACTTTGTAGATGAACTCACCGTCTTGCAGGGAGGAG
TCCTGGGTAACGGTAACAACACCACCGTCTTCGAAGTTCATAACACGTTCCCATTTGAAACCTTCCGGGA
AGGACAGTTTCAGGTAGTCCGGGATGTCAGCCGGGTGTTTAACGTAAGCTTTGGAACCGTACTGGAACTG
CGGGGACAGGATGTCCCAAGCGAACGGCAGCGGACCACCTTTGGTAACTTTCAGTTTAGCGGTCTGGGTA
CCTTCGTACGGACGACCTTCACCTTCACCTTCGATTTCGAACTCGTGACCGTTAACGGAACCTTCCATAC
GAACTTTGAAACGCATGAACTCTTTGAT
