>Addgene plasmid #47848 | pFAB804 | depositor partial sequence | sequence record 74685 | T3 early
ACCCTCAAGAGAAAATGTAACCAACTCACTGGCTCACCTTCACGGGTGGGCCTTTCTTCGTTCCGGGCAT
TAACCCTCACTAACAGGAGA
