LOCUS       Exported 4043 bp ds-DNA circular SYN 13-MAY-2021
DEFINITION  BIOFAB reporter plasmid for measuring T3 early termination
            efficiency.
ACCESSION   .
VERSION     .
KEYWORDS    pFAB804
SOURCE      synthetic DNA construct
  ORGANISM  synthetic DNA construct
REFERENCE   1 (bases 1 to 4043)
  AUTHORS   Mutalik VK, Guimaraes JC, Cambray G, Lam C, Christoffersen MJ, Mai
            QA, Tran AB, Paull M, Keasling JD, Arkin AP, Endy D
  TITLE     Precise and reliable gene expression via standard transcription and
            translation initiation elements.
  JOURNAL   Nat Methods. 2013 Apr;10(4):354-60. doi: 10.1038/nmeth.2404. Epub
            2013 Mar 10.
  PUBMED    23474465
REFERENCE   2 (bases 1 to 4043)
  AUTHORS   .
  TITLE     Direct Submission
  JOURNAL   Exported May 13, 2021 from SnapGene Server 1.1.58
            http://www.snapgene.com
FEATURES             Location/Qualifiers
     source          1..4043
                     /organism="synthetic DNA construct"
                     /mol_type="other DNA"
     promoter        320..393
                     /label=PLtetO-1 promoter
                     /note="modified phage lambda PL promoter with tet operator
                     sites (Lutz and Bujard, 1997)"
     protein_bind    320..338
                     /gene="tetO"
                     /label=tet operator
                     /bound_moiety="tetracycline repressor TetR"
                     /note="bacterial operator O2 for the tetR and tetA genes"
     protein_bind    345..363
                     /gene="tetO"
                     /label=tet operator
                     /bound_moiety="tetracycline repressor TetR"
                     /note="bacterial operator O2 for the tetR and tetA genes"
     RBS             407..418
                     /note="strong bacterial ribosome binding site (Elowitz and
                     Leibler, 2000)"
     CDS             425..1102
                     /codon_start=1
                     /product="monomeric derivative of DsRed (Campbell et al.,
                     2002)"
                     /label=mRFP1
                     /translation="MASSEDVIKEFMRFKVRMEGSVNGHEFEIEGEGEGRPYEGTQTAK
                     LKVTKGGPLPFAWDILSPQFQYGSKAYVKHPADIPDYLKLSFPEGFKWERVMNFEDGGV
                     VTVTQDSSLQDGEFIYKVKLRGTNFPSDGPVMQKKTMGWEASTERMYPEDGALKGEIKM
                     RLKLKDGGHYDAEVKTTYMAKKPVQLPGAYKTDIKLDITSHNEDYTIVEQYERAEGRHS
                     TGA"
     terminator      1206..1235
                     /label=T3Te terminator
                     /note="phage T3 early transcription terminator"
     RBS             1352..1363
                     /note="strong bacterial ribosome binding site (Elowitz and
                     Leibler, 2000)"
     CDS             1370..2083
                     /codon_start=1
                     /product="GFP variant that folds robustly even when fused
                     to poorly folded proteins (Pedelacq et al., 2006)"
                     /label=superfolder GFP
                     /translation="MSKGEELFTGVVPILVELDGDVNGHKFSVRGEGEGDATNGKLTLK
                     FICTTGKLPVPWPTLVTTLTYGVQCFSRYPDHMKRHDFFKSAMPEGYVQERTISFKDDG
                     TYKTRAEVKFEGDTLVNRIELKGIDFKEDGNILGHKLEYNFNSHNVYITADKQKNGIKA
                     NFKIRHNVEDGSVQLADHYQQNTPIGDGPVLLPDNHYLSTQSVLSKDPNEKRDHMVLLE
                     FVTAAGITHGMDELYK"
     primer_bind     complement(1400..1428)
                     /label=GFP-R
                     /note="GFP, reverse primer. Does NOT anneal to EGFP"
     primer_bind     2023..2043
                     /label=GFP-F
                     /note="GFP, forward primer. Does NOT anneal to EGFP"
     terminator      2119..2190
                     /label=rrnB T1 terminator
                     /note="transcription terminator T1 from the E. coli rrnB
                     gene"
     terminator      2206..2233
                     /label=T7Te terminator
                     /note="phage T7 early transcription terminator"
     primer_bind     complement(2304..2321)
                     /label=L4440
                     /note="L4440 vector, forward primer"
     rep_origin      complement(2438..2983)
                     /direction=LEFT
                     /label=p15A ori
                     /note="Plasmids containing the medium-copy-number p15A
                     origin of replication can be propagated in E. coli cells
                     that contain a second plasmid with the ColE1 origin. "
     primer_bind     complement(2518..2537)
                     /label=pBR322ori-F
                     /note="pBR322 origin, forward primer"
     terminator      3097..3191
                     /label=lambda t0 terminator
                     /note="transcription terminator from phage lambda"
     CDS             complement(3222..4016)
                     /codon_start=1
                     /gene="aph(3')-II (or nptII)"
                     /product="aminoglycoside phosphotransferase from Tn5"
                     /label=NeoR/KanR
                     /note="confers resistance to neomycin, kanamycin, and G418
                     (Geneticin(R))"
                     /translation="MIEQDGLHAGSPAAWVERLFGYDWAQQTIGCSDAAVFRLSAQGRP
                     VLFVKTDLSGALNELQDEAARLSWLATTGVPCAAVLDVVTEAGRDWLLLGEVPGQDLLS
                     SHLAPAEKVSIMADAMRRLHTLDPATCPFDHQAKHRIERARTRMEAGLVDQDDLDEEHQ
                     GLAPAELFARLKARMPDGEDLVVTHGDACLPNIMVENGRFSGFIDCGRLGVADRYQDIA
                     LATRDIAEELGGEWADRFLVLYGIAAPDSQRIAFYRLLDEFF"
     primer_bind     complement(3333..3352)
                     /label=Neo-F
                     /note="Neomycin resistance gene, forward primer"
     primer_bind     3943..3962
                     /label=Neo-R
                     /note="Neomycin resistance gene, reverse primer"
ORIGIN
        1 atcagatcat gatcccctgc gccatcagat ccttggcggc aagaaagcca tccagtttac
       61 tttgcagggc ttcccaacct taccagaggg cgccccagct ggcaattccg acgtctaggg
      121 ataacagggt aattacggcc ccagaattca aaagatctta agtaagtaag agtatacgta
      181 tatcggctaa aacgtattaa ggcgcttcgg cgcctttttt tatgggggta ttttcatccc
      241 aatccacacg tccaacgcac agcaaacacc acgtcgaccc tatcagctgc gtgctttcta
      301 tgagtcgttg ctgcatatct ccctatcagt gatagagatt gacatcccta tcagtgatag
      361 agatactgag cacatcagca ggacgcactg acctttggaa ttcattaaag aggagaaagg
      421 taccatggcg agtagcgaag acgttatcaa agagttcatg cgtttcaaag ttcgtatgga
      481 aggttccgtt aacggtcacg agttcgaaat cgaaggtgaa ggtgaaggtc gtccgtacga
      541 aggtacccag accgctaaac tgaaagttac caaaggtggt ccgctgccgt tcgcttggga
      601 catcctgtcc ccgcagttcc agtacggttc caaagcttac gttaaacacc cggctgacat
      661 cccggactac ctgaaactgt ccttcccgga aggtttcaaa tgggaacgtg ttatgaactt
      721 cgaagacggt ggtgttgtta ccgttaccca ggactcctcc ctgcaagacg gtgagttcat
      781 ctacaaagtt aaactgcgtg gtaccaactt cccgtccgac ggtccggtta tgcagaaaaa
      841 aaccatgggt tgggaagctt ccaccgaacg tatgtacccg gaagacggtg ctctgaaagg
      901 tgaaatcaaa atgcgtctga aactgaaaga cggtggtcac tacgacgctg aagttaaaac
      961 cacctacatg gctaaaaaac cggttcagct gccgggtgct tacaaaaccg acatcaaact
     1021 ggacatcacc tcccacaacg aagactacac catcgttgaa cagtacgaac gtgctgaagg
     1081 tcgtcactcc accggtgctt aataatctgc tgagtgatag actcaaggtc gctcctagcg
     1141 agtggccttt atgattatca ctttacttat gtgataccct caagagaaaa tgtaaccaac
     1201 tcactggctc accttcacgg gtgggccttt cttcgttccg ggcattaacc ctcactaaca
     1261 ggagaggcgg actcactata gagggacaaa ctcaaggtca ttcgcaagag tggcctttat
     1321 gattgacctt cttccggtta atcaattcat taaagaggag aaaggtacca tgagcaaagg
     1381 agaagaactt ttcactggag ttgtcccaat tcttgttgaa ttagatggtg atgttaatgg
     1441 gcacaaattt tctgtccgtg gagagggtga aggtgatgct acaaacggaa aactcaccct
     1501 taaatttatt tgcactactg gaaaactacc tgttccgtgg ccaacacttg tcactactct
     1561 gacctatggt gttcaatgct tttcccgtta tccggatcac atgaaacggc atgacttttt
     1621 caagagtgcc atgcccgaag gttatgtaca ggaacgcact atatctttca aagatgacgg
     1681 gacctacaag acgcgtgctg aagtcaagtt tgaaggtgat acccttgtta atcgtatcga
     1741 gttaaagggt attgatttta aagaagatgg aaacattctt ggacacaaac tcgagtacaa
     1801 ctttaactca cacaatgtat acatcacggc agacaaacaa aagaatggaa tcaaagctaa
     1861 cttcaaaatt cgccacaacg ttgaagatgg ttccgttcaa ctagcagacc attatcaaca
     1921 aaatactcca attggcgatg gccctgtcct tttaccagac aaccattacc tgtcgacaca
     1981 atctgtcctt tcgaaagatc ccaacgaaaa gcgtgaccac atggtccttc ttgagtttgt
     2041 aactgctgct gggattacac atggcatgga tgagctctac aaataaggat cggttgtcga
     2101 gtaaggatct ccaggcatca aataaaacga aaggctcagt cgaaagactg ggcctttcgt
     2161 tttatctgtt gtttgtcggt gaacgctctc tactagagtc acactggctc accttcgggt
     2221 gggcctttct gcgtttatag gatcctaact cgagctgaag ccaataggga taacagggta
     2281 atcctaggga tatattccgc ttcctcgctc actgactcgc tacgctcggt cgttcgactg
     2341 cggcgagcgg aaatggctta cgaacggggc ggagatttcc tggaagatgc caggaagata
     2401 cttaacaggg aagtgagagg gccgcggcaa agccgttttt ccataggctc cgcccccctg
     2461 acaagcatca cgaaatctga cgctcaaatc agtggtggcg aaacccgaca ggactataaa
     2521 gataccaggc gtttccccct ggcggctccc tcgtgcgctc tcctgttcct gcctttcggt
     2581 ttaccggtgt cattccgctg ttatggccgc gtttgtctca ttccacgcct gacactcagt
     2641 tccgggtagg cagttcgctc caagctggac tgtatgcacg aaccccccgt tcagtccgac
     2701 cgctgcgcct tatccggtaa ctatcgtctt gagtccaacc cggaaagaca tgcaaaagca
     2761 ccactggcag cagccactgg taattgattt agaggagtta gtcttgaagt catgcgccgg
     2821 ttaaggctaa actgaaagga caagttttgg tgactgcgct cctccaagcc agttacctcg
     2881 gttcaaagag ttggtagctc agagaacctt cgaaaaaccg ccctgcaagg cggttttttc
     2941 gttttcagag caagagatta cgcgcagacc aaaacgatct caagaagatc atcttattaa
     3001 tcagataaaa tatttctaga tttcagtgca atttatctct tcaaatgtag cacctgaagt
     3061 cagccccata cgatataagt tgttactagt gcttggattc tcaccaataa aaaacgcccg
     3121 gcggcaaccg agcgttctga acaaatccag atggagttct gaggtcatta ctggatctat
     3181 caacaggagt ccaagcgagc tctcgaaccc cagagtcccg ctcagaagaa ctcgtcaaga
     3241 aggcgataga aggcgatgcg ctgcgaatcg ggagcggcga taccgtaaag cacgaggaag
     3301 cggtcagccc attcgccgcc aagctcttca gcaatatcac gggtagccaa cgctatgtcc
     3361 tgatagcggt ccgccacacc cagccggcca cagtcgatga atccagaaaa gcggccattt
     3421 tccaccatga tattcggcaa gcaggcatcg ccatgggtca cgacgagatc ctcgccgtcg
     3481 ggcatgcgcg ccttgagcct ggcgaacagt tcggctggcg cgagcccctg atgctcttcg
     3541 tccagatcat cctgatcgac aagaccggct tccatccgag tacgtgctcg ctcgatgcga
     3601 tgtttcgctt ggtggtcgaa tgggcaggta gccggatcaa gcgtatgcag ccgccgcatt
     3661 gcatcagcca tgatggatac tttctcggca ggagcaaggt gagatgacag gagatcctgc
     3721 cccggcactt cgcccaatag cagccagtcc cttcccgctt cagtgacaac gtcgagcaca
     3781 gctgcgcaag gaacgcccgt cgtggccagc cacgatagcc gcgctgcctc gtcctgcagt
     3841 tcattcaggg caccggacag gtcggtcttg acaaaaagaa ccgggcgccc ctgcgctgac
     3901 agccggaaca cggcggcatc agagcagccg attgtctgtt gtgcccagtc atagccgaat
     3961 agcctctcca cccaagcggc cggagaacct gcgtgcaatc catcttgttc aatcatgcga
     4021 aacgatcctc atcctgtctc ttg
//
